Addgene plasmid #60353: pET-22HT-MSI1(7-192)R61E
Purpose: R61E mutant of the mouse MSI1 RBD
Depositing lab: Sean Ryder. Depositing organization: University of Massachusetts, Worcester. Publication: Allosteric inhibition of a stem cell RNA-binding protein by an intermediary metabolite. Clingman CC, Deveau LM, Hay SA, Genga RM, Shandilya SM, Massi F, Ryder SP. Elife. 2014 Jun 16:e02848. doi: 10.7554/eLife.02848. PubMed 24935936.
Backbone
  Vector backbone: pET-22b
  Backbone manufacturer: Invitrogen
  Backbone size w/o insert (bp): 5400
  Total vector size (bp): 6000
  Modifications to backbone: pelB leader sequence was replaced with a His6-Gly tag followed by a TEV protease site. See pET-22HT-MSI1 (7–192) Addgene plasmid # 60245
  Vector type: Bacterial Expression
Growth in bacteria
  Bacterial resistance: Ampicillin, 100 μg/mL
  Growth temperature: 37°C
  Growth strain: DH5alpha
  Copy number: High Copy
Gene/Insert
  Gene/Insert name: mouse MSI1 (7-192)
  Species: M. musculus (mouse)
  Insert size (bp): 573
  Mutation: R61E; contains amino acids 7-192 of Msi1
  GenBank ID: NM_008629.1
  Entrez Gene: Msi1 (a.k.a. Msi1h, Musahi1, m-Msi-1)
  Promoter: T7
  Tag / fusion protein: His (N terminal on backbone); TEV protease site (N terminal on backbone)
  Cloning method: Restriction Enzyme; 5′ cloning site BamHI (not destroyed); 3′ cloning site HindIII (not destroyed)
  Sequencing primers: 5′ T7; 3′ T7-term
Terms and licenses: Academic/Nonprofit Terms; Industry Terms: Not Available to Industry
How to cite: pET-22HT-MSI1(7-192)R61E was a gift from Sean Ryder (Addgene plasmid # 60353 ; http://n2t.net/addgene:60353 ; RRID:Addgene_60353)
