[The description below was written by a language model from this plasmid's Addgene catalogue record.]
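Description:
pET-22HT-MSI1(7-192)R61E is a bacterial expression plasmid built on a modified pET-22b backbone, with a total size of about 6 kb. In this "22HT" derivative the pelB periplasmic leader of the parent vector has been replaced by a His6-Gly tag followed by a TEV protease recognition site, so the encoded protein is produced without the export signal, can be captured by metal-affinity chromatography, and can then have its tag removed by TEV cleavage. The plasmid carries ampicillin resistance for selection in E. coli and is listed as high copy. The record gives a standard cloning strain for propagation. No feature table is supplied, so the replication origin and other backbone elements are not itemised in the record.

The insert is a 573 bp fragment of mouse Msi1 (Musashi-1) encoding amino acids 7–192, described as the RNA-binding domain (RBD) of the protein, and carrying an R61E point substitution. It was cloned between BamHI and HindIII sites, both of which are retained, placing it in frame downstream of the N-terminal His tag and TEV site. Expression is driven by the T7 promoter, which requires a host strain that supplies T7 RNA polymerase for protein production.

The construct is the mutant counterpart of the wild-type pET-22HT-MSI1(7-192) plasmid from the same collection. It is intended for recombinant production of the R61E variant of the MSI1 RBD, allowing comparison with the wild-type domain. The associated work concerns allosteric inhibition of this stem cell RNA-binding protein by an intermediary metabolite, although the record does not state the specific functional consequence of the R61E change.
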