>Addgene plasmid #60353 | pET-22HT-MSI1(7-192)R61E | addgene partial sequence | sequence record 98899 | T7 5'-TAATACGACTCACTATAGGG-3'
TTGTTTAACTTTAAGAAGGAGATATACATATGCATCATCATCATCATCACGGCGAAAACCTGTATTTTCA
GGGCGGATCCCAGCCCGGCCTCGCCTCCCCGGACTCGCCGCACGACCCCTGCAAGATGTTCATCGGAGGA
CTCAGTTGGCAGACCACGCAGGAAGGGCTGCGCGAATACTTCGGCCAGTTCGGGGAGGTGAAAGAGTGTC
TGGTGATGCGGGACCCCCTGACCAAAAGATCCGAGGGTTTCGGCTTCGTCACTTTCATGGACCAGGCGGG
GGTGGATAAAGTGCTGGCGCAATCTCGGCACGAGCTCGACTCCAAAACAATTGACCCCAAGGTGGCCTTT
CCTCGGAGAGCACAGCCTAAGATGGTCACTCGAACTAAGAAGATCTTTGTGGGGGGGCTGTCTGTGAACA
CCACGGTGGAGGACGTGAAGCACTATTTTGAGCAGTTCGGAAAGGTGGATGATGCCATGCTGATGTTCGA
CAAAACCACCAACAGGCACAGAGGGTTCGGGTTTGTCACGTTCGAGAGTGAGGACATCGTAGAGAAAGTG
TGTGAGATCCACTTCCATGAAATCAACAACAAAATGGTGGAATGCAAGAAAGCTCAGCCAAAGGAGGTGA
TGTCCCCGTGAAAGCTTGCGGCCGCACTCGAGCA
