>Addgene plasmid #60353 | pET-22HT-MSI1(7-192)R61E | addgene partial sequence | sequence record 109886 | T7term 5'-GCTAGTTATTGCTCAGCGG-3'
GCCGGATCTCAGTGGTGGTGGTGGTGGTGCTCGAGTGCGGCCGCAAGCTTTCACGGGGACATCACCTCCT
TTGGCTGAGCTTTCTTGCATTCCACCATTTTGTTGTTGATTTCATGGAAGTGGATCTCACACACTTTCTC
TACGATGTCCTCACTCTCGAACGTGACAAACCCGAACCCTCTGTGCCTGTTGGTGGTTTTGTCGAACATC
AGCATGGCATCATCCACCTTTCCGAACTGCTCAAAATAGTGCTTCACGTCCTCCACCGTGGTGTTCACAG
ACAGCCCCCCCACAAAGATCTTCTTAGTTCGAGTGACCATCTTAGGCTGTGCTCTCCGAGGAAAGGCCAC
CTTGGGGTCAATTGTTTTGGAGTCGAGCTCGTGCCGAGATTGCGCCAGCACTTTATCCACCCCCGCCTGG
TCCATGAAAGTGACGAAGCCGAAACCCTCGGATCTTTTGGTCAGGGGGTCCCGCATCACCAGACACTCTT
TCACCTCCCCGAACTGGCCGAAGTATTCGCGCAGCCCTTCCTGCGTGGTCTGCCAACTGAGTCCTCCGAT
GAACATCTTGCAGGGGTCGTGCGGCGAGTCCGGGGAGGCGAGGCCGGGCTGGGATCCGCCCTGAAAATAC
AGGTTTTCGCCGTGATGATGATGATGATGCATATGTATATCTCCTTCTTAA
